Addgene plasmid #147406: pAc5.1B-lambdaN-HA-CeAIN2_254-400-DmGW182_862-1384_R
Purpose: Insect Expression of CeAIN2_254-400-DmGW182_862-1384
Depositing lab: Elisa Izaurralde. Depositing organization: Max Planck Institute for Developmental Biology. Publication: The interactions of GW182 proteins with PABP and deadenylases are required for both translational repression and degradation of miRNA targets. Huntzinger E, Kuzuoglu-Ozturk D, Braun JE, Eulalio A, Wohlbold L, Izaurralde E. Nucleic Acids Res. 2013 Jan;41(2):978-94. doi: 10.1093/nar/gks1078. Epub 2012 Nov 21. PubMed 23172285.
Backbone
  Vector backbone: Unknown
  Vector type: Insect Expression
Growth in bacteria
  Bacterial resistance: Ampicillin, 100 μg/mL
  Growth temperature: 37°C
  Growth strain: DH5alpha
  Copy number: Low Copy
Gene/Insert
  Gene/Insert name: CeAIN2_254-400-DmGW182_862-1384 (alt name: CeAIN2)
  Species: D. melanogaster (fly), C. elegans (nematode)
  Mutation: Deletion o f2 AA (SD) at position 378-379 compared to the sequence given by NCBI: AF000196.1
  Entrez Gene: gw (a.k.a. Dmel_CG31992, CG11484, CG31992, CG9905, Dmel\CG31992, GQ182, GW, GW182, Gw, Gw182, anon-EST:Posey205, dGW182, gw182)
  Cloning method: Unknown
Terms and licenses: Academic/Nonprofit Terms; Industry Terms: Not Available to Industry
Depositor comments: Plasmids from this collection were made available to the research community and donated after the lab closed. Please note that the sequence provided by the depositing laboratory may be theoretical/predicted or based on Sanger sequencing results. There may be discrepancies between sequencing results obtained by Addgene and the depositor sequence. If an Addgene verified sequence is not available, please contact before placing your order to request that our lab fully sequence the plasmid.
How to cite: pAc5.1B-lambdaN-HA-CeAIN2_254-400-DmGW182_862-1384_R was a gift from Elisa Izaurralde (Addgene plasmid # 147406 ; http://n2t.net/addgene:147406 ; RRID:Addgene_147406)
