[The description below was written by a language model from this plasmid's Addgene catalogue record and pLannotate feature annotations shown in this document.]
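Description:
pAc5.1B-lambdaN-HA-CeAIN2_254-400-DmGW182_862-1384_R is a 7,470 nt insect expression plasmid. The catalogue lists the backbone as unknown, although the name points to a pAc5.1B-type vector. It is propagated in E. coli through a ColE1/pUC-type origin and selected with ampicillin via the bla gene and its own promoter. The record describes it as low copy even though the annotated origin is of the high-copy family. A partial tetracycline resistance fragment and a short SV40 large T antigen fragment are also annotated. These appear to be non-functional backbone remnants.

Expression is driven by the Drosophila melanogaster actin 5C promoter, which gives strong constitutive transcription in fly cells. The open reading frame begins with a short fragment of the bacteriophage lambda N protein, the peptide that binds BoxB RNA hairpins. This is followed by an HA epitope, which the annotation matches to a fragment of a 3xHA tag. Next comes a chimeric insert joining residues 254–400 of C. elegans AIN-2 to residues 862–1384 of Drosophila GW182 (gw). The feature table detects only the GW182 portion. The unannotated stretch between the HA tag and gw presumably holds the AIN-2 segment. The record notes a two-residue (SD) deletion at positions 378–379 relative to the reference sequence. A V5 tag lies downstream of the insert, though the record does not say whether it is in frame and translated, and an SV40 polyadenylation signal follows.

The lambdaN fusion suits tethering assays, in which the protein is recruited to a BoxB-containing reporter mRNA. That fits the associated study of how GW182 interactions with PABP and deadenylases contribute to translational repression and degradation of miRNA targets. The depositor sequence may be theoretical rather than fully verified.
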