Features (pLannotate 1.2.2; 11 found; start..end, strand, type, name):
     56..2568    +  promoter       Ac5 promoter: Drosophila melanogaster actin 5C promoter
   2588..2653    +  CDS            N (fragment): REGN_LAMBD - Experimental evidence at protein level: Swiss-Prot protein existence level 1. Plays a role as a transcriptional antitermination factor that allows the virus to initiate its lytic phase. Activates expression of the delayed viral early genes by modifying host RNA polymerase (RNAP) into a form that is resistant to termination signals. This antitermination function requires the host NusA protein which serves to stabilize the interaction between antitermination protein N and host RNA polymerase. From Escherichia phage lambda (Bacteriophage lambda).
   2678..2704    +  CDS            3xHA (fragment): three tandem HA epitope tags
   3161..4729    +  CDS            gw (fragment): GAWKY_DROME - Also known as GW182 From Drosophila melanogaster (Fruit fly).
   4755..4796    +  CDS            V5 tag: epitope tag from simian virus 5
   4896..5030    -  polyA_signal   SV40 poly(A) signal: SV40 polyadenylation signal
   5053..5137    -  CDS            large T antigen (fragment): large T antigen from SV40 (simian virus 40)
   5138..5608    +  CDS            TcR (fragment): tetracycline efflux protein; tet; confers resistance to tetracycline
   5652..6240    -  rep_origin     ori: high-copy-number ColE1/pMB1/pBR322/pUC origin of replication
   6411..7271    -  CDS            AmpR: β-lactamase; bla; confers resistance to ampicillin, carbenicillin, and related antibiotics
   7272..7376    -  promoter       AmpR promoter: bla
>Addgene plasmid #147406 | pAc5.1B-lambdaN-HA-CeAIN2_254-400-DmGW182_862-1384_R | depositor full sequence | sequence record 289853 | Full Sequence
CTTCAAGGAATTAATTCTATATTCTAAAAACACAAATGATACTTCTAAAAAAAATCATGAATGGCATCAA
CTCTGAATCAAATCTTTGCAGATGCACCTACTTCTCATTTCCACTGTCACATCATTTTTCCAGATCTCGC
TGCCTGTTATGTGGCCCACAAACCAAGACACGTTTTATGGCCATTAAAGCTGGCTGATCGTCGCCAAACA
CCAAATACATATCAATATGTACATTCGAGAAAGAAGCGATCAAAGAAGCGTCTTCGGGCGAGTAGGAGAA
TGCGGAGGAGAAGGAGAACGAGCTGATCTAGTATCTCTCCACAATCCAATGCCAACTGACCAACTGGCCA
TATTCGGAGCAATTTGAAGCCAATTTCCATCGCCTGGCGATCGCTCCATTCTTGGCTATATGTTTTTCAC
CGTTCCCGGGGCCATTTTCAAAGACTCGTCGGTAAGATAAGATTGTGTCACTCGCTGTCTCTCTTCATTT
GTCGAAGAATGCTGAGGAATTTCGCGATGACGTCGGCGAGTATTTTGAAGAATGAGAATAATTTGTATTT
ATACGAAAATCAGTTAGTGGAATTTTCTACAAAAACATGTTATCTATAGATAATTTTGTTGCAAAATATG
TTGACTATGACAAAGATTGTATGTATATACCTTTAATGTATTCTCATTTTCTTATGTATTTATAATGGCA
ATGATGATACTGATGATATTTTAAGATGATGCCAGACCACAGGCTGATTTCTGCGTCTTTTGCCGAACGC
AGTGCATGTGCGGTTGTTGTTTTTTGGAATAGTTTCAATTTTCGGACTGTCCGCTTTGATTTCAGTTTCT
TGGCTTATTCAAAAAGCAAAGTAAAGCCAAAAAAGCGAGATGGCAATACCAAATGCGGCAAAACGGTAGT
GGAAGGAAAGGGGTGCGGGGCAGCGGAAGGAAGGGTGGGGCGGGGCGTGGCGGGGTCTGTGGCTGGGCGC
GACGTCACCGACGTTGGAGCCACTCCTTTGACCATGTGTGCGTGTGTGTATTATTCGTGTCTCGCCACTC
GCCGGTTGTTTTTTTCTTTTTATCTCGCTCTCTCTAGCGCCATCTCGTACGCATGCTCAACGCACCGCAT
GTTGCCGTGTCCTTTATGCGTCATTTTGGCTCGAAATAGGCAATTATTTAAACAAAGATTAGTCAACGAA
AACGCTAAAATAAATAAGTCTACAATATGGTTACTTATTGCCATGTGTGTGCAGCCAACGATAGCAACAA
AAGCAACAACACAGTGGCTTTCCCTCTTTCACTTTTTGTTTGCAAGCGCGTGCGAGCAAGACGGCACGAC
CGGCAAACGCAATTACGCTGACAAAGAGCAGACGAAGTTTTGGCCGAAAAACATCAAGGCGCCTGATACG
AATGCATTTGCAATAACAATTGCGATATTTAATATTGTTTATGAAGCTGTTTGACTTCAAAACACACAAA
AAAAAAAATAAAACAAATTATTTGAAAGAGAATTAGGAATCGGACAGCTTATCGTTACGGGCTAACAGCA
CACCGAGACGAAATAGCTTACCTGACGTCACAGCCTCTGGAAGAACTGCCGCCAAGCAGAGAGAGAGAGA
AAAAGAGGGAGAGCAGCTTAGACCGCATGTGCTTGTGTGTGAGGCGTCTCTCTCTTCGTCTCCTGTTTGC
GCAAACGCATAGACTGCACTGAGAAAATCGATTACCTATTTTTTATGAATGAATATTTGCACTATTACTA
TTCAAAACTATTAAGATAGCAATCACATTCAATAGCCAAATACTATACCACCTGAGCGATGCAACGAAAT
GATCAATTTGAGCAAAAATGCTGCATATTTAGGACGGCATCATTATAGAAATGCTTCTTGCTGTGTACTT
TTCTCTCGTCTGGCAGCTGTTTCGCCGTTATTGTTAAAACCGGCTTAAGTTAGGTGTGTTTTCTACGACT
AGTGATGCCCCTACTAGAAGATGTGTGTTGCACAAATGTCCCTGAATAACCAATTTGAAGTGCAGATAGC
AGTAAACGTAAGCTAATATGAATATTATTTAACTGTAATGTTTTAATATCGCTGGACATTACTAATAAAC
CCACTATAAACACATGTACATATGTATGTTTTGGCATACAATGAGTAGTTGGGGAAAAAATGTGTAAAAG
CACCGTGACCATCACAGCATAAAGATAACCAGCTGAAGTATCGAATATGAGTAACCCCCAAATTGAATCA
CATGCCGCAACTGATAGGACCCATGGAAGTACACTCTTCATGGCGATATACAAGACACACACAAGCACGA
ACACCCAGTTGCGGAGGAAATTCTCCGTAAATGAAAACCCAATCGGCGAACAATTCATACCCATATATGG
TAAAAGTTTTGAACGCGACTTGAGAGCGGAGAGCATTGCGGCTGATAAGGTTTTAGCGCTAAGCGGGCTT
TATAAAACGGGCTGCGGGACCAGTTTTCATATCACTACCGTTTGAGTTCTTGTGCTGTGTGGATACTCCT
CCCGACACAAAGCCGCTCCATCAGCCAGCAGTCGTCTAATCCAGAGACCCCGGATCGGGGTACCAACATG
GACGCACAAACACGACGACGTGAGCGTCGCGCTGAGAAACAAGCTCAATGGAAAGCTGCAAACGGTGGAT
CTCCTCCACATATGGCTTACCCATACGATGTTCCAGATTACGCTCCTCCAAGCTTAATGGATGATTATTC
AATGTGGACTGATGAGAATGATGAAGACGCGAAAAAGAAAAAATCGTTGAGAGATAAGGGATTGAGTGGA
TGGGGTGATGCTGATGTATCAAACAGTAAACCAATTCGCCGTTGGATTGTGCCAGAAGGCCAAGAAGAAG
ACTTTGAAACGGCAATGGAACGATGTCCAAGTCATTTGAAAAAGAAAGCATTGAATGAAGAAGCTCTTCG
TCGACGTTTAACATCTGAAAATCCACAAATAGTGGCACAAGCTCAACAACAAGCCGAAGAAGAGGCGAAT
GCTATGATGAGGATTGGACGAAGACCCATTGTTCCCAGTGGATGGGGTGATATTCCATCTGAAATTAGTA
CTGACAAGTCAGAATTCGATCAAAGCTCGTCACGTGGTTGGGATGAAGGAAGTATAAGCGGTGGTGGAAG
TTGCGGCCGCTATCAAGGAGCGTCCAATCAACAATCCCGATTAAATCAGTGGAAGCTTCCAGTATTAGAT
AAGGAGATCAACTCTGACAGTACGGAATTTTCTCGTGCCCCAGGTGCAACGAAACAAAATTTGACGGCCA
ACACAAGCAACATAAACTCTTTGGGTCTTCAAAACGATAGTACATGGTCAACTGGACGCAGTATTGGTGA
CGGTTGGCCTGATCCCTCATCTGATAACGAGAATAAAGACTGGTCTGTTGCTCAGCCAACTTCAGCAGCA
ACTGCTTACACTGATCTGGTCCAAGAGTTTGAGCCAGGCAAGCCATGGAAGGGTTCACAGATCAAAAGCA
TAGAAGATGATCCCAGCATTACACCAGGAAGCGTTGCTAGATCTCCATTGTCTATTAATTCGACGCCAAA
AGATGCTGACATATTTGCCAATACCGGTAAAAATTCACCGACTGATTTACCGCCACTAAGTTTATCGTCG
TCTACATGGAGTTTTAATCCAAACCAAAATTATCCGAGTCACAGTTGGTCTGACAATAGTCAACAATGTA
CCGCCACTTCGGAGCTTTGGACAAGCCCGCTAAATAAATCATCGTCTCGAGGTCCCCCGCCAGGATTGAC
TGCCAATTCAAATAAATCTGCAAATAGTAATGCGTCAACGCCAACAACTATTACCGGAGGTGCGAATGGA
TGGTTACAGCCTCGAAGTGGCGGTGTTCAAACCACAAACACTAATTGGACAGGTGGTAACACCACTTGGG
GCTCCAGTTGGTTGCTTTTGAAAAATCTAACAGCACAGATTGATGGTCCTACTTTGCGTACACTGTGTAT
GCAGCATGGGCCCCTTGTCAGCTTTCACCCGTATTTGAACCAAGGAATTGCCTTATGTAAATATACTACT
CGTGAGGAGGCGAACAAGGCGCAAATGGCGTTAAACAACTGTGTCCTCGCCAACACCACAATATTTGCTG
AATCTCCCAGCGAGAACGAGGTGCAAAGCATTATGCAGCACTTACCACAAACTCCTTCCTCTACAAGCTC
TAGTGGAACTAGTGGTGGCAACGTCGGAGGCGTCGGCACTTCAGCCAATAATGCAAACAGTGGTTCTGCA
GCTTGTCTGTCCGGAAACAATAGCGGCAACGGAAACGGCAGCGCGAGCGGCGCCGGCAGCGGCAACAATG
GCAACAGTAGCTGCAACAACAGTGCCGCCGGGGGGGGCAGCAGCAGCAACAACACGATTACCACTGTAGC
AAATTCGAATCTTGTTGGTTCTAGTGGCTCTGTCTCAAATTCCTCTGGCGTTACTGCTAACTCTAGTACT
GTTTCTGTAGTTAGTTGTACAGCGAGTGGGAATTCCATAAATGGGGCAGGTACTGCAAACAGTTCTGGTT
CAAAGAGTAGTGCAAACAATTTAGCTAGCGGCCAGTCTAGCGCTTCTAACTTAACTAATAGCACCAATTC
AACATGGCGACAAACTAGCCAAAACCAAGCTCTTCAAAGTCAAAGCAGGCCATCAGGCAGAGAAGCTGAC
TTTGATTATATATCTCTCGTTTATTCCATTGTTGATGATTAATCTAGAGGGCCCGCGGTTCGAAGGTAAG
CCTATCCCTAACCCTCTCCTCGGTCTCGATTCTACGCGTACCGGTCATCATCACCATCACCATTGAGTTT
AAACCCGCTGATCAGCCTCGACTGTGCCTTCTAAGGCCTGAGCTCGCTGATCAGCCTCGATCGAGGATCC
AGACATGATAAGATACATTGATGAGTTTGGACAAACCACAACTAGAATGCAGTGAAAAAAATGCTTTATT
TGTGAAATTTGTGATGCTATTGCTTTATTTGTAACCATTATAAGCTGCAATAAACAAGTTAACAACAACA
ATTGCATTCATTTTATGTTTCAGGTTCAGGGGGAGGTGTGGGAGGTTTTTTAAAGCAAGTAAAACCTCTA
CAAATGTGGTATGGCTGATTATGATCAGTCGACCGATGCCCTTGAGAGCCTTCAACCCAGTCAGCTCCTT
CCGGTGGGCGCGGGGCATGACTATCGTCGCCGCACTTATGACTGTCTTCTTTATCATGCAACTCGTAGGA
CAGGTGCCGGCAGCGCTCTGGGTCATTTTCGGCGAGGACCGCTTTCGCTGGAGCGCGACGATGATCGGCC
TGTCGCTTGCGGTATTCGGAATCTTGCACGCCCTCGCTCAAGCCTTCGTCACTGGTCCCGCCACCAAACG
TTTCGGCGAGAAGCAGGCCATTATCGCCGGCATGGCGGCCGACGCGCTGGGCTACGTCTTGCTGGCGTTC
GCGACGCGAGGCTGGATGGCCTTCCCCATTATGATTCTTCTCGCTTCCGGCGGCATCGGGATGCCCGCGT
TGCAGGCCATGCTGTCCAGGCAGGTAGATGACGACCATCAGGGACAGCTTCAAGGATCGCTCGCGGCTCT
TACCAGCCAGCAAAAGGCCAGGAACCGTAAAAAGGCCGCGTTGCTGGCGTTTTTCCATAGGCTCCGCCCC
CCTGACGAGCATCACAAAAATCGACGCTCAAGTCAGAGGTGGCGAAACCCGACAGGACTATAAAGATACC
AGGCGTTTCCCCCTGGAAGCTCCCTCGTGCGCTCTCCTGTTCCGACCCTGCCGCTTACCGGATACCTGTC
CGCCTTTCTCCCTTCGGGAAGCGTGGCGCTTTCTCAATGCTCACGCTGTAGGTATCTCAGTTCGGTGTAG
GTCGTTCGCTCCAAGCTGGGCTGTGTGCACGAACCCCCCGTTCAGCCCGACCGCTGCGCCTTATCCGGTA
ACTATCGTCTTGAGTCCAACCCGGTAAGACACGACTTATCGCCACTGGCAGCAGCCACTGGTAACAGGAT
TAGCAGAGCGAGGTATGTAGGCGGTGCTACAGAGTTCTTGAAGTGGTGGCCTAACTACGGCTACACTAGA
AGGACAGTATTTGGTATCTGCGCTCTGCTGAAGCCAGTTACCTTCGGAAAAAGAGTTGGTAGCTCTTGAT
CCGGCAAACAAACCACCGCTGGTAGCGGTGGTTTTTTTGTTTGCAAGCAGCAGATTACGCGCAGAAAAAA
AGGATCTCAAGAAGATCCTTTGATCTTTTCTACGGGGTCTGACGCTCAGTGGAACGAAAACTCACGTTAA
GGGATTTTGGTCATGAGATTATCAAAAAGGATCTTCACCTAGATCCTTTTAAATTAAAAATGAAGTTTTA
AATCAATCTAAAGTATATATGAGTAAACTTGGTCTGACAGTTACCAATGCTTAATCAGTGAGGCACCTAT
CTCAGCGATCTGTCTATTTCGTTCATCCATAGTTGCCTGACTCCCCGTCGTGTAGATAACTACGATACGG
GAGGGCTTACCATCTGGCCCCAGTGCTGCAATGATACCGCGAGACCCACGCTCACCGGCTCCAGATTTAT
CAGCAATAAACCAGCCAGCCGGAAGGGCCGAGCGCAGAAGTGGTCCTGCAACTTTATCCGCCTCCATCCA
GTCTATTAATTGTTGCCGGGAAGCTAGAGTAAGTAGTTCGCCAGTTAATAGTTTGCGCAACGTTGTTGCC
ATTGCTGCAGGCATCGTGGTGTCACGCTCGTCGTTTGGTATGGCTTCATTCAGCTCCGGTTCCCAACGAT
CAAGGCGAGTTACATGATCCCCCATGTTGTGCAAAAAAGCGGTTAGCTCCTTCGGTCCTCCGATCGTTGT
CAGAAGTAAGTTGGCCGCAGTGTTATCACTCATGGTTATGGCAGCACTGCATAATTCTCTTACTGTCATG
CCATCCGTAAGATGCTTTTCTGTGACTGGTGAGTACTCAACCAAGTCATTCTGAGAATAGTGTATGCGGC
GACCGAGTTGCTCTTGCCCGGCGTCAACACGGGATAATACCGCGCCACATAGCAGAACTTTAAAAGTGCT
CATCATTGGAAAACGTTCTTCGGGGCGAAAACTCTCAAGGATCTTACCGCTGTTGAGATCCAGTTCGATG
TAACCCACTCGTGCACCCAACTGATCTTCAGCATCTTTTACTTTCACCAGCGTTTCTGGGTGAGCAAAAA
CAGGAAGGCAAAATGCCGCAAAAAAGGGAATAAGGGCGACACGGAAATGTTGAATACTCATACTCTTCCT
TTTTCAATATTATTGAAGCATTTATCAGGGTTATTGTCTCATGAGCGGATACATATTTGAATGTATTTAG
AAAAATAAACAAATAGGGGTTCCGCGCACATTTCCCCGAAAAGTGCCACCTGACGTCTAAGAAACCATTA
TTATCATGACATTAACCTATAAAAATAGGCGTATCACGAGGCCCTTTCGT
